Addgene plasmid #193603: pXPR_003 sgPGD guide 2
Purpose: PGD knockout
Depositing lab: William Hahn. Depositing organization: Dana-Farber Cancer Institute. Publication: Systematic interrogation of tumor cell resistance to CAR T cell therapy in pancreatic cancer. Hagel KR, Arafeh R, Gang S, Arnoff TE, Larson RC, Doench JG, Mathewson ND, Wucherpfennig KW, Maus MV, Hahn WC. Cancer Res. 2022 Dec 22:CAN-22-2245. doi: 10.1158/0008-5472.CAN-22-2245. PubMed 36548402.
Backbone
  Vector backbone: pXPR_003
  Vector type: Lentiviral
  Selectable markers: Puromycin
Growth in bacteria
  Bacterial resistance: Ampicillin, 100 μg/mL
  Growth temperature: 30°C
  Growth strain: NEB Stable
  Copy number: High Copy
Gene/Insert
  Gene/Insert name: sgPGD guide 2
  gRNA/shRNA sequence: GGTGACATCATCATTGACGG
  Species: H. sapiens (human)
  Entrez Gene: PGD (a.k.a. 6PGD)
  Cloning method: Restriction Enzyme; 5′ cloning site Unknown (unknown if destroyed); 3′ cloning site Unknown (unknown if destroyed)
Terms and licenses: Academic/Nonprofit Terms; Industry Terms: Not Available to Industry
How to cite: pXPR_003 sgPGD guide 2 was a gift from William Hahn (Addgene plasmid # 193603 ; http://n2t.net/addgene:193603 ; RRID:Addgene_193603)
