[The description below was written by a language model from this plasmid's Addgene catalogue record and pLannotate feature annotations shown in this document.]
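Description:
pXPR_003 sgPGD guide 2 is a lentiviral single-guide RNA expression plasmid built on the pXPR_003 backbone and designed to knock out human PGD (6-phosphogluconate dehydrogenase, also called 6PGD). In bacteria it is maintained through a high-copy ColE1/pUC-type origin and selected with ampicillin via the β-lactamase gene. An f1 origin, an SV40 origin and remnants of a lac/T3/T7 cloning region are also annotated in the backbone.

The transfer cassette has a third-generation, self-inactivating layout. An RSV promoter fused to a truncated HIV-1 5' LTR drives production of the viral genomic RNA. This is followed by the Ψ packaging signal with adjoining gag sequence, the Rev response element for Rev-dependent nuclear export, a cPPT/CTS element, and a ΔU3 3' LTR that inactivates LTR promoter activity after integration, with an SV40 polyadenylation signal downstream. Within this frame, a human U6 RNA polymerase III promoter transcribes the PGD-targeting spacer fused to the Streptococcus pyogenes Cas9 guide RNA scaffold. A separate EF-1α core promoter with its intron A expresses puromycin N-acetyltransferase for selection of transduced mammalian cells, and a WPRE enhances transcript expression.

No Cas9 coding sequence is annotated, so the nuclease must be supplied separately, for instance by cells that already express it. The short env, small t antigen and lacI fragments in the table are likely vestigial sequences or annotation matches rather than functional genes. The construct comes from a study of tumor cell resistance to CAR T cell therapy in pancreatic cancer, and its recorded purpose is PGD knockout.
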