Features (pLannotate 1.2.2; 29 found; start..end, strand, type, name):
      3..158     +  CDS            env (fragment): ENV_HV1H2 - Experimental evidence at protein level: Swiss-Prot protein existence level 1. [Transmembrane protein gp41]: Acts as a class I viral fusion protein. Under the current model, the protein has at least 3 conformational states: pre-fusion native state, pre-hairpin intermediate state, and post-fusion hairpin state. During fusion of viral and target intracellular membranes, the coiled coil regions (heptad repeats) assume a trimer-of-hairpins structure, positioning the fusion peptide in close proximity to the C-terminal region of the ectodomain. The formation of this structure appears to d
    162..402     +  promoter       U6 promoter: RNA polymerase III promoter for human U6 snRNA
    432..507     +  misc_RNA       gRNA scaffold: guide RNA scaffold for the Streptococcus pyogenes CRISPR/Cas9 system
    563..680     +  misc_feature   cPPT/CTS: central polypurine tract and central termination sequence of HIV-1
    746..812     +  CDS            small t antigen (fragment): SV40 (simian virus 40) small t antigen
    838..1049    +  promoter       EF-1α core promoter: core promoter for human elongation factor EF-1α
   1050..1988    +  intron         EF-1α intron A: intron upstream of the start codon of human EF-1α
   2010..2609    +  CDS            PuroR (fragment): puromycin N-acetyltransferase; pac from Streptomyces; confers resistance to puromycin
   2625..3213    +  misc_feature   WPRE: woodchuck hepatitis virus posttranscriptional regulatory element
   3264..3283    +  misc_feature   cPPT/CTS (fragment): central polypurine tract and central termination sequence of HIV-1
   3285..3518    +  LTR            3' LTR (ΔU3): self-inactivating 3' long terminal repeat (LTR) from HIV-1
   3596..3717    +  polyA_signal   SV40 poly(A) signal: SV40 polyadenylation signal
   3757..3892    +  rep_origin     SV40 ori: SV40 origin of replication
   3913..3931    -  promoter       T7 promoter: promoter for bacteriophage T7 RNA polymerase
   3939..4094    +  CDS            lacZα (fragment): LacZα fragment of β-galactosidase; lacZ fragment
   4099..4527    +  rep_origin     f1 ori (sequence partly withheld): f1 bacteriophage origin of replication; arrow indicates direction of (+) strand synthesis
   4580..4684    +  promoter       AmpR promoter: bla
   4685..5545    +  CDS            AmpR: β-lactamase; bla; confers resistance to ampicillin, carbenicillin, and related antibiotics
   5716..6304    +  rep_origin     ori: high-copy-number ColE1/pMB1/pBR322/pUC origin of replication
   6487..6579    +  CDS            lacI (fragment): lac repressor; lacI; The lac repressor binds to the lac operator to inhibit transcription in E. coli. This inhibition can be relieved by adding lactose or isopropyl-β-D-thiogalactopyranoside (IPTG).
   6592..6613    +  protein_bind   CAP binding site: CAP binding activates transcription in the presence of cAMP. E. coli catabolite activator protein
   6628..6658    +  promoter       lac promoter: promoter for the E. coli lac operon
   6666..6682    +  protein_bind   lac operator: The lac repressor binds to the lac operator to inhibit transcription in E. coli. This inhibition can be relieved by adding lactose or isopropyl-β-D-thiogalactopyranoside (IPTG). lac repressor encoded by lacI
   6727..6745    +  promoter       T3 promoter: promoter for bacteriophage T3 RNA polymerase
   6773..6999    +  promoter       RSV promoter: Rous sarcoma virus enhancer/promoter
   7000..7180    +  LTR            5' LTR (truncated): truncated 5' long terminal repeat (LTR) from HIV-1
   7227..7352    +  misc_feature   HIV-1 Ψ: packaging signal of human immunodeficiency virus type 1
   7336..7699    +  CDS            HIV-1 gag (fragment): gag protein from human immunodeficiency virus 1; gag
   7845..8078    +  misc_feature   RRE: The Rev response element (RRE) of HIV-1 allows for Rev-dependent mRNA export from the nucleus to the cytoplasm.
>Addgene plasmid #193603 | pXPR_003 sgPGD guide 2 | addgene full sequence | sequence record 380047 | Addgene NGS Result
TAACAAATTGGCTGTGGTATATAAAATTATTCATAATGATAGTAGGAGGCTTGGTAGGTTTAAGAATAGT
TTTTGCTGTACTTTCTATAGTGAATAGAGTTAGGCAGGGATATTCACCATTATCGTTTCAGACCCACCTC
CCAACCCCGAGGGGACCCAGAGAGGGCCTATTTCCCATGATTCCTTCATATTTGCATATACGATACAAGG
CTGTTAGAGAGATAATTAGAATTAATTTGACTGTAAACACAAAGATATTAGTACAAAATACGTGACGTAG
AAAGTAATAATTTCTTGGGTAGTTTGCAGTTTTAAAATTATGTTTTAAAATGGACTATCATATGCTTACC
GTAACTTGAAAGTATTTCGATTTCTTGGCTTTATATATCTTGTGGAAAGGACGAAACACCGGGTGACATC
ATCATTGACGGGTTTTAGAGCTAGAAATAGCAAGTTAAAATAAGGCTAGTCCGTTATCAACTTGAAAAAG
TGGCACCGAGTCGGTGCTTTTTTAAGCTTGGCGTAACTAGATCTTGAGACAAATGGCAGTATTCATCCAC
AATTTTAAAAGAAAAGGGGGGATTGGGGGGTACAGTGCAGGGGAAAGAATAGTAGACATAATAGCAACAG
ACATACAAACTAAAGAATTACAAAAACAAATTACAAAAATTCAAAATTTTCGGGTTTATTACAGGGACAG
CAGAGATCCACTTTGGCGCCGGCTCGAGGGGGCCCGGGTGCAAAGATGGATAAAGTTTTAAACAGAGAGG
AATCTTTGCAGCTAATGGACCTTCTAGGTCTTGAAAGGAGTGGGAATTGGCTCCGGTGCCCGTCAGTGGG
CAGAGCGCACATCGCCCACAGTCCCCGAGAAGTTGGGGGGAGGGGTCGGCAATTGATCCGGTGCCTAGAG
AAGGTGGCGCGGGGTAAACTGGGAAAGTGATGTCGTGTACTGGCTCCGCCTTTTTCCCGAGGGTGGGGGA
GAACCGTATATAAGTGCAGTAGTCGCCGTGAACGTTCTTTTTCGCAACGGGTTTGCCGCCAGAACACAGG
TAAGTGCCGTGTGTGGTTCCCGCGGGCCTGGCCTCTTTACGGGTTATGGCCCTTGCGTGCCTTGAATTAC
TTCCACCTGGCTGCAGTACGTGATTCTTGATCCCGAGCTTCGGGTTGGAAGTGGGTGGGAGAGTTCGAGG
CCTTGCGCTTAAGGAGCCCCTTCGCCTCGTGCTTGAGTTGAGGCCTGGCCTGGGCGCTGGGGCCGCCGCG
TGCGAATCTGGTGGCACCTTCGCGCCTGTCTCGCTGCTTTCGATAAGTCTCTAGCCATTTAAAATTTTTG
ATGACCTGCTGCGACGCTTTTTTTCTGGCAAGATAGTCTTGTAAATGCGGGCCAAGATCTGCACACTGGT
ATTTCGGTTTTTGGGGCCGCGGGCGGCGACGGGGCCCGTGCGTCCCAGCGCACATGTTCGGCGAGGCGGG
GCCTGCGAGCGCGGCCACCGAGAATCGGACGGGGGTAGTCTCAAGCTGGCCGGCCTGCTCTGGTGCCTGG
CCTCGCGCCGCCGTGTATCGCCCCGCCCTGGGCGGCAAGGCTGGCCCGGTCGGCACCAGTTGCGTGAGCG
GAAAGATGGCCGCTTCCCGGCCCTGCTGCAGGGAGCTCAAAATGGAGGACGCGGCGCTCGGGAGAGCGGG
CGGGTGAGTCACCCACACAAAGGAAAAGGGCCTTTCCGTCCTCAGCCGTCGCTTCATGTGACTCCACGGA
GTACCGGGCGCCGTCCAGGCACCTCGATTAGTTCTCGAGCTTTTGGAGTACGTCGTCTTTAGGTTGGGGG
GAGGGGTTTTATGCGATGGAGTTTCCCCACACTGAGTGGGTGGAGACTGAAGTTAGGCCAGCTTGGCACT
TGATGTAATTCTCCTTGGAATTTGCCCTTTTTGAGTTTGGATCTTGGTTCATTCTCAAGCCTCAGACAGT
GGTTCAAAGTTTTTTTCTTCCATTTCAGGTGTCGTGACGTACGGCCACCATGACCGAGTACAAGCCCACG
GTGCGCCTCGCCACCCGCGACGACGTCCCCAGGGCCGTACGCACCCTCGCCGCCGCGTTCGCCGACTACC
CCGCCACGCGCCACACCGTCGATCCGGACCGCCACATCGAGCGGGTCACCGAGCTGCAAGAACTCTTCCT
CACGCGCGTCGGGCTCGACATCGGCAAGGTGTGGGTCGCGGACGACGGCGCCGCCGTGGCGGTCTGGACC
ACGCCGGAGAGCGTCGAAGCGGGGGCGGTGTTCGCCGAGATCGGCCCGCGCATGGCCGAGTTGAGCGGTT
CCCGGCTGGCCGCGCAGCAACAGATGGAAGGCCTCCTGGCGCCGCACCGGCCCAAGGAGCCCGCGTGGTT
CCTGGCCACCGTCGGAGTCTCGCCCGACCACCAGGGCAAGGGTCTGGGCAGCGCCGTCGTGCTCCCCGGA
GTGGAGGCGGCCGAGCGCGCCGGGGTGCCCGCCTTCCTGGAGACCTCCGCGCCCCGCAACCTCCCCTTCT
ACGAGCGGCTCGGCTTCACCGTCACCGCCGACGTCGAGGTGCCCGAAGGACCGCGCACCTGGTGCATGAC
CCGCAAGCCCGGTGCCTGAACGCGTTAAGTCGACAATCAACCTCTGGATTACAAAATTTGTGAAAGATTG
ACTGGTATTCTTAACTATGTTGCTCCTTTTACGCTATGTGGATACGCTGCTTTAATGCCTTTGTATCATG
CTATTGCTTCCCGTATGGCTTTCATTTTCTCCTCCTTGTATAAATCCTGGTTGCTGTCTCTTTATGAGGA
GTTGTGGCCCGTTGTCAGGCAACGTGGCGTGGTGTGCACTGTGTTTGCTGACGCAACCCCCACTGGTTGG
GGCATTGCCACCACCTGTCAGCTCCTTTCCGGGACTTTCGCTTTCCCCCTCCCTATTGCCACGGCGGAAC
TCATCGCCGCCTGCCTTGCCCGCTGCTGGACAGGGGCTCGGCTGTTGGGCACTGACAATTCCGTGGTGTT
GTCGGGGAAATCATCGTCCTTTCCTTGGCTGCTCGCCTGTGTTGCCACCTGGATTCTGCGCGGGACGTCC
TTCTGCTACGTCCCTTCGGCCCTCAATCCAGCGGACCTTCCTTCCCGCGGCCTGCTGCCGGCTCTGCGGC
CTCTTCCGCGTCTTCGCCTTCGCCCTCAGACGAGTCGGATCTCCCTTTGGGCCGCCTCCCCGCGTCGACT
TTAAGACCAATGACTTACAAGGCAGCTGTAGATCTTAGCCACTTTTTAAAAGAAAAGGGGGGACTGGAAG
GGCTAATTCACTCCCAACGAAGACAAGATCTGCTTTTTGCTTGTACTGGGTCTCTCTGGTTAGACCAGAT
CTGAGCCTGGGAGCTCTCTGGCTAACTAGGGAACCCACTGCTTAAGCCTCAATAAAGCTTGCCTTGAGTG
CTTCAAGTAGTGTGTGCCCGTCTGTTGTGTGACTCTGGTAACTAGAGATCCCTCAGACCCTTTTAGTCAG
TGTGGAAAATCTCTAGCAGTACGTATAGTAGTTCATGTCATCTTATTATTCAGTATTTATAACTTGCAAA
GAAATGAATATCAGAGAGTGAGAGGAACTTGTTTATTGCAGCTTATAATGGTTACAAATAAAGCAATAGC
ATCACAAATTTCACAAATAAAGCATTTTTTTCACTGCATTCTAGTTGTGGTTTGTCCAAACTCATCAATG
TATCTTATCATGTCTGGCTCTAGCTATCCCGCCCCTAACTCCGCCCATCCCGCCCCTAACTCCGCCCAGT
TCCGCCCATTCTCCGCCCCATGGCTGACTAATTTTTTTTATTTATGCAGAGGCCGAGGCCGCCTCGGCCT
CTGAGCTATTCCAGAAGTAGTGAGGAGGCTTTTTTGGAGGCCTAGGGACGTACCCAATTCGCCCTATAGT
GAGTCGTATTACGCGCGCTCACTGGCCGTCGTTTTACAACGTCGTGACTGGGAAAACCCTGGCGTTACCC
AACTTAATCGCCTTGCAGCACATCCCCCTTTCGCCAGCTGGCGTAATAGCGAAGAGGCCCGCACCGATCG
CCCTTCCCAACAGTTGCGCAGCCTGAATGGCGAATGGG
[124 nt withheld, positions 4099-4222]
C
[91 nt withheld, positions 4224-4314]
A
[49 nt withheld, positions 4316-4364]
CCTTTGACGTTGGAGTCCACGTTCTTT
[37 nt withheld, positions 4392-4428]
ACCCTATCTCGGTCTATTCTTTTGATTTATAAGGGATTTTGCCGATTTCGGCCTATTGGTTAAAAAATGA
GCTGATTTAACAAAAATTTAACGCGAATTTTAACAAAATATTAACGCTTACAATTTAGGTGGCACTTTTC
GGGGAAATGTGCGCGGAACCCCTATTTGTTTATTTTTCTAAATACATTCAAATATGTATCCGCTCATGAG
ACAATAACCCTGATAAATGCTTCAATAATATTGAAAAAGGAAGAGTATGAGTATTCAACATTTCCGTGTC
GCCCTTATTCCCTTTTTTGCGGCATTTTGCCTTCCTGTTTTTGCTCACCCAGAAACGCTGGTGAAAGTAA
AAGATGCTGAAGATCAGTTGGGTGCACGAGTGGGTTACATCGAACTGGATCTCAACAGCGGTAAGATCCT
TGAGAGTTTTCGCCCCGAAGAACGTTTTCCAATGATGAGCACTTTTAAAGTTCTGCTATGTGGCGCGGTA
TTATCCCGTATTGACGCCGGGCAAGAGCAACTCGGTCGCCGCATACACTATTCTCAGAATGACTTGGTTG
AGTACTCACCAGTCACAGAAAAGCATCTTACGGATGGCATGACAGTAAGAGAATTATGCAGTGCTGCCAT
AACCATGAGTGATAACACTGCGGCCAACTTACTTCTGACAACGATCGGAGGACCGAAGGAGCTAACCGCT
TTTTTGCACAACATGGGGGATCATGTAACTCGCCTTGATCGTTGGGAACCGGAGCTGAATGAAGCCATAC
CAAACGACGAGCGTGACACCACGATGCCTGTAGCAATGGCAACAACGTTGCGCAAACTATTAACTGGCGA
ACTACTTACTCTAGCTTCCCGGCAACAATTAATAGACTGGATGGAGGCGGATAAAGTTGCAGGACCACTT
CTGCGCTCGGCCCTTCCGGCTGGCTGGTTTATTGCTGATAAATCTGGAGCCGGTGAGCGTGGGTCTCGCG
GTATCATTGCAGCACTGGGGCCAGATGGTAAGCCCTCCCGTATCGTAGTTATCTACACGACGGGGAGTCA
GGCAACTATGGATGAACGAAATAGACAGATCGCTGAGATAGGTGCCTCACTGATTAAGCATTGGTAACTG
TCAGACCAAGTTTACTCATATATACTTTAGATTGATTTAAAACTTCATTTTTAATTTAAAAGGATCTAGG
TGAAGATCCTTTTTGATAATCTCATGACCAAAATCCCTTAACGTGAGTTTTCGTTCCACTGAGCGTCAGA
CCCCGTAGAAAAGATCAAAGGATCTTCTTGAGATCCTTTTTTTCTGCGCGTAATCTGCTGCTTGCAAACA
AAAAAACCACCGCTACCAGCGGTGGTTTGTTTGCCGGATCAAGAGCTACCAACTCTTTTTCCGAAGGTAA
CTGGCTTCAGCAGAGCGCAGATACCAAATACTGTTCTTCTAGTGTAGCCGTAGTTAGGCCACCACTTCAA
GAACTCTGTAGCACCGCCTACATACCTCGCTCTGCTAATCCTGTTACCAGTGGCTGCTGCCAGTGGCGAT
AAGTCGTGTCTTACCGGGTTGGACTCAAGACGATAGTTACCGGATAAGGCGCAGCGGTCGGGCTGAACGG
GGGGTTCGTGCACACAGCCCAGCTTGGAGCGAACGACCTACACCGAACTGAGATACCTACAGCGTGAGCT
ATGAGAAAGCGCCACGCTTCCCGAAGGGAGAAAGGCGGACAGGTATCCGGTAAGCGGCAGGGTCGGAACA
GGAGAGCGCACGAGGGAGCTTCCAGGGGGAAACGCCTGGTATCTTTATAGTCCTGTCGGGTTTCGCCACC
TCTGACTTGAGCGTCGATTTTTGTGATGCTCGTCAGGGGGGCGGAGCCTATGGAAAAACGCCAGCAACGC
GGCCTTTTTACGGTTCCTGGCCTTTTGCTGGCCTTTTGCTCACATGTTCTTTCCTGCGTTATCCCCTGAT
TCTGTGGATAACCGTATTACCGCCTTTGAGTGAGCTGATACCGCTCGCCGCAGCCGAACGACCGAGCGCA
GCGAGTCAGTGAGCGAGGAAGCGGAAGAGCGCCCAATACGCAAACCGCCTCTCCCCGCGCGTTGGCCGAT
TCATTAATGCAGCTGGCACGACAGGTTTCCCGACTGGAAAGCGGGCAGTGAGCGCAACGCAATTAATGTG
AGTTAGCTCACTCATTAGGCACCCCAGGCTTTACACTTTATGCTTCCGGCTCGTATGTTGTGTGGAATTG
TGAGCGGATAACAATTTCACACAGGAAACAGCTATGACCATGATTACGCCAAGCGCGCAATTAACCCTCA
CTAAAGGGAACAAAAGCTGGAGCTGCAAGCTTAATGTAGTCTTATGCAATACTCTTGTAGTCTTGCAACA
TGGTAACGATGAGTTAGCAACATGCCTTACAAGGAGAGAAAAAGCACCGTGCATGCCGATTGGTGGAAGT
AAGGTGGTACGATCGTGCCTTATTAGGAAGGCAACAGACGGGTCTGACATGGATTGGACGAACCACTGAA
TTGCCGCATTGCAGAGATATTGTATTTAAGTGCCTAGCTCGATACATAAACGGGTCTCTCTGGTTAGACC
AGATCTGAGCCTGGGAGCTCTCTGGCTAACTAGGGAACCCACTGCTTAAGCCTCAATAAAGCTTGCCTTG
AGTGCTTCAAGTAGTGTGTGCCCGTCTGTTGTGTGACTCTGGTAACTAGAGATCCCTCAGACCCTTTTAG
TCAGTGTGGAAAATCTCTAGCAGTGGCGCCCGAACAGGGACTTGAAAGCGAAAGGGAAACCAGAGGAGCT
CTCTCGACGCAGGACTCGGCTTGCTGAAGCGCGCACGGCAAGAGGCGAGGGGCGGCGACTGGTGAGTACG
CCAAAAATTTTGACTAGCGGAGGCTAGAAGGAGAGAGATGGGTGCGAGAGCGTCAGTATTAAGCGGGGGA
GAATTAGATCGCGATGGGAAAAAATTCGGTTAAGGCCAGGGGGAAAGAAAAAATATAAATTAAAACATAT
AGTATGGGCAAGCAGGGAGCTAGAACGATTCGCAGTTAATCCTGGCCTGTTAGAAACATCAGAAGGCTGT
AGACAAATACTGGGACAGCTACAACCATCCCTTCAGACAGGATCAGAAGAACTTAGATCATTATATAATA
CAGTAGCAACCCTCTATTGTGTGCATCAAAGGATAGAGATAAAAGACACCAAGGAAGCTTTAGACAAGAT
AGAGGAAGAGCAAAACAAAAGTAAGACCACCGCACAGCAAGCGGCCGCTGATCTTCAGACCTGGAGGAGG
AGATATGAGGGACAATTGGAGAAGTGAATTATATAAATATAAAGTAGTAAAAATTGAACCATTAGGAGTA
GCACCCACCAAGGCAAAGAGAAGAGTGGTGCAGAGAGAAAAAAGAGCAGTGGGAATAGGAGCTTTGTTCC
TTGGGTTCTTGGGAGCAGCAGGAAGCACTATGGGCGCAGCGTCAATGACGCTGACGGTACAGGCCAGACA
ATTATTGTCTGGTATAGTGCAGCAGCAGAACAATTTGCTGAGGGCTATTGAGGCGCAACAGCATCTGTTG
CAACTCACAGTCTGGGGCATCAAGCAGCTCCAGGCAAGAATCCTGGCTGTGGAAAGATACCTAAAGGATC
AACAGCTCCTGGGGATTTGGGGTTGCTCTGGAAAACTCATTTGCACCACTGCTGTGCCTTGGAATGCTAG
TTGGAGTAATAAATCTCTGGAACAGATTTGGAATCACACGACCTGGATGGAGTGGGACAGAGAAATTAAC
AATTACACAAGCTTAATACACTCCTTAATTGAAGAATCGCAAAACCAGCAAGAAAAGAATGAACAAGAAT
TATTGGAATTAGATAAATGGGCAAGTTTGTGGAATTGGTTTAACA
